>Addgene plasmid #202009 | pMOD_A-CmYLCV-dCas9-24XGP41 | addgene full sequence | sequence record 401182 | Addgene NGS Result
GAGCTCGGACTTTTGCAGGTGTGATGAAAAGCCTTAGGGTCAGGTGGCACTTTTCGGGGAAATGTGCGAT
GAACCCCTATTTGTTTATTTTTCTAAATACATTCAAATATGTATCCGCTAATGAGACAATAACCCTGATA
AATGCTTCAATTATATTGAAAAAGGAAGAGTATGAGTATCCAACATTTCCGTGTCGCCCTTATTCCCTTT
TTTGCGGCCTTCTGCCTTCCTGTTTTTGCTCACCCAGAAACGCTGGTGAAAGTAAAAGATGCTGAAGATC
AGTTGGGTGCCCGAGTGGGTTACATTGAACTGGATCTCAACAGCGGCAAAATCTTAGAGAGTTTTCGCCC
CGAAGAACGCTTCCCAATGATGAGCACTTTCAAAGTTCTGCTATGTGGCGCGGTGTTATCCCGTATTGAT
GCTGGGCAAGAGCAACTCGGTCGCCGCATACACTATTCTCAGAATGACTTGGTTGAGTATTCACCAGTCA
CAGAAAAGCATCTTACGGATGGCATGACAGTAAGAGAATTATGTAGTGCTGCCATAACCATGAGTGATAA
CACTGCGGCCAACTTACTTCTGACAACGATTGGAGGACCGAAGGAGCTAACCGCTTTTTTGCACAACATG
GGGGATCATGTAACTCGCCTTGATCGTTGGGAACCGGAGCTGAATGAAGCCATACCAAACGACGAGCGTG
ACACCACGATGCCTGTAGCAATGGCAACAACTCTCCGCAAACTATTAACTGGCGAACTACTTACTCTTGC
TTCACGCCAGCAACTCATTGACTGGATGGAGGCGGACAAAGTTGCAGGACCACTTCTGCGCTCGGCACTT
CCGGCTGGCTGGTTTATTGCTGATAAATCTGGAGCCGGTGAGCGTGGCTCTCGCGGTATCATTGCAGCAC
TGGGGCCAGATGGTAAGCCCTCCCGTATCGTAGTTATCTACACGACGGGGAGTCAGGCAACTATGGATGA
ACGAAATAGACAGATCGCTGAGATAGGTGCCTCACTGATTAAGCATTGGTAACTGTCAGACGAAGGGAAA
TAAATAGTAGCCCGCCTGATGTGCGGGCTTTTTTTTGGTGGTGGTTACCAGTGTCGCTTAGCTACCGTAG
GTCCTCTTAGGCGGTCCGATTAGCGACATAGTCATCAATGCCTTGACGGCAAAATCCCTTAACGTGAGTT
TTCGTTCCACTGAGCGTCAGACCCCGTAGAAAAGATCAAAGGATCTTCTTGAGATCCTTTTTTTCTGCGC
GTAATCTGCTGCTTGCAAACAAAAAAACCACCGCTACCAGCGGTGGTTTGTTTGCCGGATCAAGAGCTAC
TAACTCTTTTTCCGAAGGTAACTGGCTTCAGCAGAGCGCAGATACCAAATACTGTTCTTCTAGTGTAGCC
GTAGTTAGGCCACCACTTCAAGAACTCTGTAGCACCGCCTACATACCTCGCTCTGCTAATCCTGTTACCA
GTGGCTGCTGCCAGTGGCGATAAGTCGTGTCTTACCGGGTTGGACTAAAGACGATAGTTACCGGATAAGG
CGCAGCGGTCGGGCTGAACGGGGGGTTCGTGCTCACAGCCCAGCTTGGAGCGAACGACCTACACCGAACT
GAGATACCTACAGCGTGAGCTATGAGAAAGCGCCACGCTTCCCGAAGGGAGAAAGGCGGACAGGTATCCG
GTAAGCGGCAGGGTCGGAACAGGAGAGCGCACGAGGGAGCTTCCAGGGGGAAACGCCTGGTATCTTTATA
GTCCTGTCGGGTTTCGCCACCTCTGACTTGAGCGTCGATTTTTGTGATGCTCGTCAGGGGGGCGGAGCCT
ATGGAAAAACGCCAGCAACGCGGCCTTTTTACGGTTCCTGGCCTTTTGCTGGCCTTTTGCTCACATGTTC
TTTCCTGCGTTATCCCCTGATTCTGTGGATAACCGTATTACCGCCTTTGAGTGAGCTGATACCGCTCGCC
GCAGCCGAACGACCGAGCGCAGCGAGTCAGTGAGCGAGGAAGCGGAAGAGCGCCCACCTGCTTTTGATCG
GCGCGCCGGAGTGGCAGACATACTGTCCCACAAATGAAGATGGAATCTGTAAAAGAAAACGCGTGAAATA
ATGCGTCTGACAAAGGTTAGGTCGGCTGCCTTTAATCAATACCAAAGTGGTCCCTACCACGATGGAAAAA
CTGTGCAGTCGGTTTGGCTTTTTCTGACGAACAAATAAGATTCGTGGCCGACAGGTGGGGGTCCACCATG
TGAAGGCATCTTCAGACTCCAATAATGGAGCAATGACGTAAGGGCTTACGAAATAAGTAAGGGTAGTTTG
GGAAATGTCCACTCACCCGTCAGTCTATAAATACTTAGCCCCTCCCTCATTGTTAAGGGAGCAAAATCTC
AGAGAGATAGTCCTAGAGAGAGAAAGAGAGCAAGTAGCCTAGAAGTAGTCAAGGCGGCGAAGTATTCAGG
CACGTGGCCAGGAAGAAGAAAAGCCAAGACGACGAAAACAGGTAAGAGCTAAGCTTAATGAACATGGACA
AGAAGTACAGCATCGGCCTGGCCATCGGCACCAACTCTGTGGGCTGGGCCGTGATCACCGACGAGTACAA
GGTGCCCAGCAAGAAATTCAAGGTGCTGGGCAACACCGACCGGCACAGCATCAAGAAGAACCTGATCGGC
GCCCTGCTGTTCGACAGCGGAGAAACAGCCGAGGCCACCCGGCTGAAGAGAACCGCCAGAAGAAGATACA
CCAGACGGAAGAACCGGATCTGCTATCTGCAAGAGATCTTCAGCAACGAGATGGCCAAGGTGGACGACAG
CTTCTTCCACAGACTGGAAGAGTCCTTCCTGGTGGAAGAGGATAAGAAGCACGAGCGGCACCCCATCTTC
GGCAACATCGTGGACGAGGTGGCCTACCACGAGAAGTACCCCACCATCTACCACCTGAGAAAGAAACTGG
TGGACAGCACCGACAAGGCCGACCTGCGGCTGATCTATCTGGCCCTGGCCCACATGATCAAGTTCCGGGG
CCACTTCCTGATCGAGGGCGACCTGAACCCCGACAACAGCGACGTGGACAAGCTGTTCATCCAGCTGGTG
CAGACCTACAACCAGCTGTTCGAGGAAAACCCCATCAACGCCAGCGGCGTGGACGCCAAGGCCATCCTGT
CTGCCAGACTGAGCAAGAGCAGACGGCTGGAAAATCTGATCGCCCAGCTGCCCGGCGAGAAGAAGAATGG
CCTGTTCGGCAACCTGATTGCCCTGAGCCTGGGCCTGACCCCCAACTTCAAGAGCAACTTCGACCTGGCC
GAGGATGCCAAACTGCAGCTGAGCAAGGACACCTACGACGACGACCTGGACAACCTGCTGGCCCAGATCG
GCGACCAGTACGCCGACCTGTTTCTGGCCGCCAAGAACCTGTCCGACGCCATCCTGCTGAGCGACATCCT
GAGAGTGAACACCGAGATCACCAAGGCCCCCCTGAGCGCCTCTATGATCAAGAGATACGACGAGCACCAC
CAGGACCTGACCCTGCTGAAAGCTCTCGTGCGGCAGCAGCTGCCTGAGAAGTACAAAGAGATTTTCTTCG
ACCAGAGCAAGAACGGCTACGCCGGCTACATCGATGGCGGAGCCAGCCAGGAAGAGTTCTACAAGTTCAT
CAAGCCCATCCTGGAAAAGATGGACGGCACCGAGGAACTGCTCGTGAAGCTGAACAGAGAGGACCTGCTG
CGGAAGCAGCGGACCTTCGACAACGGCAGCATCCCCCACCAGATCCACCTGGGAGAGCTGCACGCCATTC
TGCGGCGGCAGGAAGATTTTTACCCATTCCTGAAGGACAACCGGGAAAAGATCGAGAAGATCCTGACCTT
CCGCATCCCCTACTACGTGGGCCCTCTGGCCAGGGGAAACAGCAGATTCGCCTGGATGACCAGAAAGAGC
GAGGAAACCATCACCCCCTGGAACTTCGAGGAAGTGGTGGACAAGGGCGCCAGCGCCCAGAGCTTCATCG
AGCGGATGACCAACTTCGATAAGAACCTGCCCAACGAGAAGGTGCTGCCCAAGCACAGCCTGCTGTACGA
GTACTTCACCGTGTACAACGAGCTGACCAAAGTGAAATACGTGACCGAGGGAATGAGAAAGCCCGCCTTC
CTGAGCGGCGAGCAGAAAAAAGCCATCGTGGACCTGCTGTTCAAGACCAACCGGAAAGTGACCGTGAAGC
AGCTGAAAGAGGACTACTTCAAGAAAATCGAGTGCTTCGACTCCGTGGAAATCTCCGGCGTGGAAGATCG
GTTCAACGCCTCCCTGGGCACATACCACGATCTGCTGAAAATTATCAAGGACAAGGACTTCCTGGACAAT
GAGGAAAACGAGGACATTCTGGAAGATATCGTGCTGACCCTGACACTGTTTGAGGACAGAGAGATGATCG
AGGAACGGCTGAAAACCTATGCCCACCTGTTCGACGACAAAGTGATGAAGCAGCTGAAGCGGCGGAGATA
CACCGGCTGGGGCAGGCTGAGCCGGAAGCTGATCAACGGCATCCGGGACAAGCAGTCCGGCAAGACAATC
CTGGATTTCCTGAAGTCCGACGGCTTCGCCAACAGAAACTTCATGCAGCTGATCCACGACGACAGCCTGA
CCTTTAAAGAGGACATCCAGAAAGCCCAGGTGTCCGGCCAGGGCGATAGCCTGCACGAGCACATTGCCAA
TCTGGCCGGCAGCCCCGCCATTAAGAAGGGCATCCTGCAGACAGTGAAGGTGGTGGACGAGCTCGTGAAA
GTGATGGGCCGGCACAAGCCCGAGAACATCGTGATCGAAATGGCCAGAGAGAACCAGACCACCCAGAAGG
GACAGAAGAACAGCCGCGAGAGAATGAAGCGGATCGAAGAGGGCATCAAAGAGCTGGGCAGCCAGATCCT
GAAAGAACACCCCGTGGAAAACACCCAGCTGCAGAACGAGAAGCTGTACCTGTACTACCTGCAGAATGGG
CGGGATATGTACGTGGACCAGGAACTGGACATCAACCGGCTGTCCGACTACGATGTGGACGCTATCGTGC
CTCAGAGCTTTCTGAAGGACGACTCCATCGATAACAAAGTGCTGACTCGGAGCGACAAGAACCGGGGCAA
GAGCGACAACGTGCCCTCCGAAGAGGTCGTGAAGAAGATGAAGAACTACTGGCGCCAGCTGCTGAATGCC
AAGCTGATTACCCAGAGGAAGTTCGACAATCTGACCAAGGCCGAGAGAGGCGGCCTGAGCGAACTGGATA
AGGCCGGCTTCATCAAGAGACAGCTGGTGGAAACCCGGCAGATCACAAAGCACGTGGCACAGATCCTGGA
CTCCCGGATGAACACTAAGTACGACGAGAACGACAAACTGATCCGGGAAGTGAAAGTGATCACCCTGAAG
TCCAAGCTGGTGTCCGATTTCCGGAAGGATTTCCAGTTTTACAAAGTGCGCGAGATCAACAACTACCACC
ACGCCCACGACGCCTACCTGAACGCCGTCGTGGGAACCGCCCTGATCAAAAAGTACCCTAAGCTGGAAAG
CGAGTTCGTGTACGGCGACTACAAGGTGTACGACGTGCGGAAGATGATCGCCAAGAGCGAGCAGGAAATC
GGCAAGGCTACCGCCAAGTACTTCTTCTACAGCAACATCATGAACTTTTTCAAGACCGAGATTACCCTGG
CCAACGGCGAGATCCGGAAGCGGCCTCTGATCGAGACAAACGGCGAAACAGGCGAGATCGTGTGGGATAA
GGGCCGGGACTTTGCCACCGTGCGGAAAGTGCTGTCTATGCCCCAAGTGAATATCGTGAAAAAGACCGAG
GTGCAGACAGGCGGCTTCAGCAAAGAGTCTATCCTGCCCAAGAGGAACAGCGACAAGCTGATCGCCAGAA
AGAAGGACTGGGACCCTAAGAAGTACGGCGGCTTCGACAGCCCCACCGTGGCCTATTCTGTGCTGGTGGT
GGCCAAAGTGGAAAAGGGCAAGTCCAAGAAACTGAAGAGTGTGAAAGAGCTGCTGGGGATCACCATCATG
GAAAGAAGCAGCTTCGAGAAGAATCCCATCGACTTTCTGGAAGCCAAGGGCTACAAAGAAGTGAAAAAGG
ACCTGATCATCAAGCTGCCTAAGTACTCCCTGTTCGAGCTGGAAAACGGCCGGAAGAGAATGCTGGCCTC
TGCCGGCGAACTGCAGAAGGGAAACGAACTGGCCCTGCCCTCCAAATATGTGAACTTCCTGTACCTGGCC
AGCCACTATGAGAAGCTGAAGGGCTCCCCCGAGGATAATGAGCAGAAACAGCTGTTTGTGGAACAGCACA
AACACTACCTGGACGAGATCATCGAGCAGATCAGCGAGTTCTCCAAGAGAGTGATCCTGGCCGACGCTAA
TCTGGACAAGGTGCTGAGCGCCTACAACAAGCACAGAGACAAGCCTATCAGAGAGCAGGCCGAGAATATC
ATCCACCTGTTTACCCTGACCAATCTGGGAGCCCCTGCCGCCTTCAAGTACTTTGACACCACCATCGACC
GGAAGAGGTACACCAGCACCAAAGAGGTGCTGGACGCCACCCTGATCCACCAGAGCATCACCGGCCTGTA
CGAGACACGGATCGACCTGTCTCAGCTGGGAGGCGACGCCTATCCCTATGACGTGCCCGATTATGCCAGC
CTGGGCAGCGGCTCCCCCAAGAAAAAACGCAAGGTGGAAGATCCTAAGAAAAAGCGGAAAGTGGAAGATG
CTCCAAAGAAGAAGAGAAAGGTCGACGGCATTGGTAGTGGGAGCAACGGCAGCAGCGGATCCCTTAAGCT
TGCCACCATGCGTACGGGCAAGAATGAGCAGGAACTGCTGGAACTGGACAAATGGGCAAGCCTGGGGAGC
GGCTCCGGAAAGAACGAGCAGGAACTGCTGGAACTGGACAAGTGGGCTTCTCTGGGCTCCGGGTCCGGGA
AAAACGAACAGGAGCTGCTGGAGCTGGATAAGTGGGCCAGCCTGGGCTCCGGGTCCGGGAAGAATGAACA
GGAACTGCTGGAACTGGATAAATGGGCATCTCTGGGCAGCGGGTCCGGAAAGAATGAACAGGAGCTGCTG
GAACTGGACAAGTGGGCATCCCTGGGGAGCGGGTCCGGAAAGAATGAACAGGAACTGCTGGAACTGGATA
AGTGGGCATCCCTGGGAAGCGGCTCCGGAAAAAACGAGCAGGAGCTGCTGGAGCTGGACAAGTGGGCCTC
TCTGGGCTCCGGCTCCGGGAAGAATGAACAGGAGCTGCTGGAACTGGATAAGTGGGCATCTCTGGGGTCC
GGAAGCGGTAAAAACGAGCAGGAACTGCTGGAACTGGACAAGTGGGCAAGCCTGGGGTCTGGCTCCGGCA
AAAACGAACAGGAACTGCTGGAACTGGACAAATGGGCCAGCCTGGGCTCCGGGTCCGGGAAAAATGAGCA
GGAACTGCTGGAACTGGATAAATGGGCGAGCCTGGGCAGCGGGTCCGGAAAAAACGAACAGGAGCTGCTG
GAGCTGGACAAATGGGCGAGTCTGGGCTCCGGAAGCGGCAAGAATGAACAGGAACTGCTGGAGCTGGACA
AATGGGCCAGCCTGGGCAGCGGCTCCGGAAAGAATGAGCAGGAACTGCTGGAGCTGGACAAATGGGCATC
TCTGGGCTCCGGCTCCGGGAAAAACGAGCAGGAACTGCTGGAGCTGGACAAGTGGGCTTCCCTGGGCAGC
GGCTCCGGAAAAAATGAACAGGAACTGCTGGAACTGGACAAGTGGGCCAGCCTGGGGTCCGGGTCTGGGA
AGAACGAGCAGGAACTGCTGGAGCTGGACAAGTGGGCATCTCTGGGGTCTGGCTCTGGCAAGAACGAGCA
GGAACTGCTGGAACTGGACAAGTGGGCGAGCCTGGGCAGCGGGTCTGGCAAGAATGAACAGGAGCTGCTG
GAACTGGACAAATGGGCCAGCCTGGGGTCTGGGTCTGGAAAGAATGAGCAGGAACTGCTGGAGCTGGACA
AGTGGGCATCTCTGGGCTCTGGGTCTGGCAAGAACGAGCAGGAGCTGCTGGAGCTGGATAAGTGGGCATC
CCTGGGGTCCGGGTCCGGCAAGAATGAACAGGAGCTGCTGGAGCTGGATAAATGGGCATCCCTGGGCTCT
GGGTCTGGGAAGAATGAGCAGGAGCTGCTGGAACTGGATAAGTGGGCGAGCCTGGGCAGCGGGTCTGGCA
AGAATGAGCAGGAACTGCTGGAGCTGGACAAGTGGGCTTCTCTGCACCGGTCAGCAGTGGAGGACAGCAC
GTAACCCGGGCTTATATGAAGATGAAGATGAAATATTTGGTGTGTCAAATAAAAAGCTTGTGTGCTTAAG
TTTGTGTTTTTTTCTTGGCTTGTTGTGTTATGAATTTGTGGCTTTTTCTAATATTAAATGAATGTAAGAT
CACATTATAATGAATAAACAAATGTTTCTATAATCCATTGTGAATGTTTTGTTGGATCTCTTCTGCAGCA
TATAACTACTGTATGTGCTATGGTATGGACTATGGAATATGATTAAAGATAAGCGCT
Features (pLannotate 1.2.2; 10 found; start..end, strand, type, name):
     71..171     +  promoter       AmpR promoter: bla
    172..1032    +  CDS            AmpR: β-lactamase; bla; confers resistance to ampicillin, carbenicillin, and related antibiotics
   1239..1827    +  rep_origin     ori: high-copy-number ColE1/pMB1/pBR322/pUC origin of replication
   2514..6617    +  CDS            Cas9: Cas9 (Csn1) endonuclease from the Streptococcus pyogenes Type II CRISPR/Cas system generates RNA-guided double strand breaks in DNA
   6810..6854    +  CDS            gp41 peptide: antigenic peptide corresponding to amino acids 655 to 669 of the HIV envelope protein gp41 (Lutje Hulsik et al., 2013) recognized by the 2H10 single-chain llama nanobody
   7296..7334    +  CDS            gp41 peptide (fragment): antigenic peptide corresponding to amino acids 655 to 669 of the HIV envelope protein gp41 (Lutje Hulsik et al., 2013) recognized by the 2H10 single-chain llama nanobody
   7359..7394    +  CDS            gp41 peptide (fragment): antigenic peptide corresponding to amino acids 655 to 669 of the HIV envelope protein gp41 (Lutje Hulsik et al., 2013) recognized by the 2H10 single-chain llama nanobody
   7413..7454    +  CDS            gp41 peptide (fragment): antigenic peptide corresponding to amino acids 655 to 669 of the HIV envelope protein gp41 (Lutje Hulsik et al., 2013) recognized by the 2H10 single-chain llama nanobody
   7590..7628    +  CDS            gp41 peptide (fragment): antigenic peptide corresponding to amino acids 655 to 669 of the HIV envelope protein gp41 (Lutje Hulsik et al., 2013) recognized by the 2H10 single-chain llama nanobody
   8275..8523    +  terminator     HSP terminator: efficient transcription terminator from the Arabidopsis thaliana heat shock protein 18.2 gene (Nagaya et al., 2010)
