[The description below was written by a language model from this plasmid's Addgene catalogue record and pLannotate feature annotations shown in this document.]
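Description:
pMOD_A-CmYLCV-dCas9-24XGP41 is an 8.5 kb MoClo level 1 "Module A" plasmid built on the small pJC224 backbone. It serves as one transcription-unit building block in a modular Golden Gate assembly system for plants. It is propagated in E. coli from a high-copy ColE1/pUC-type origin and selected with ampicillin through the bla (AmpR) gene and its native promoter. The insert was introduced between BsaI sites that were destroyed during cloning, as is usual for Type IIS assembly. The record shows no plant selectable marker or T-DNA borders. This fits an intermediate module intended for combination with other modules in a higher-level vector, rather than a plasmid delivered to plants directly.

The payload is a single plant expression cassette. According to the catalogue entry, the CmYLCV promoter (from Cestrum yellow leaf curling virus, a strong constitutive plant promoter) drives a Streptococcus pyogenes Cas9 coding sequence described as nuclease-dead dCas9. This is fused at its C-terminus to an array of 24 copies of the HIV gp41 epitope separated by GS linkers, and the cassette ends with the Arabidopsis HSP18.2 terminator. The automated annotation labels the ORF simply as Cas9, does not mark the promoter, and detects only five gp41 repeats or fragments, probably because the repeat copies differ at the nucleotide level. The inactivating mutations and the repeat count therefore rest on the catalogue description.

The gp41 peptide is bound by the 2H10 nanobody, which is the basis of the MoonTag system. A guide RNA directs dCas9 to a target promoter, and the epitope array recruits many copies of a nanobody–activator fusion supplied from other constructs. This arrangement gives programmable transcriptional activation of genes in plants.
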