Addgene plasmid #202009: pMOD_A-CmYLCV-dCas9-24XGP41
Purpose: Moclo level 1 - Module A, Promoter: CmYLCV, Gene: dCas9-24XGP41, Terminator: HSP
Depositing lab: Michael Smanski. Depositing organization: University of Minnesota. Publication: Efficient gene activation in plants by the MoonTag programmable transcriptional activator. Casas-Mollano JA, Zinselmeier MH, Sychla A, Smanski MJ. Nucleic Acids Res. 2023 Jul 21;51(13):7083-7093. doi: 10.1093/nar/gkad458. PubMed 37254802.
Backbone
  Vector backbone: pJC224
  Backbone size w/o insert (bp): 2019
  Total vector size (bp): 8527
  Vector type: Synthetic Biology ; MoClo level 1 vector
Growth in bacteria
  Bacterial resistance: Ampicillin, 100 μg/mL
  Growth temperature: 37°C
  Growth strain: DH5alpha
  Copy number: High Copy
Gene/Insert
  Gene/Insert name: dCas9-24XGP41
  Species: Synthetic; Streptococcus pyogenes
  Promoter: CmYLCV
  Tag / fusion protein: GS linkers
  Cloning method: Restriction Enzyme; 5′ cloning site BsaI (destroyed during cloning); 3′ cloning site BsaI (destroyed during cloning)
  Sequencing primers: 5′ gcgagtcagtgagcgaggaagc
Terms and licenses: Academic/Nonprofit Terms; Industry Terms: Not Available to Industry
How to cite: pMOD_A-CmYLCV-dCas9-24XGP41 was a gift from Michael Smanski (Addgene plasmid # 202009 ; http://n2t.net/addgene:202009 ; RRID:Addgene_202009)
